Addgene plasmid #142906: TFORF2031
Purpose: Lentiviral vector for overexpressing transcription factor ORFs with unique 24-bp barcodes. Barcodes facilitate identification of transcription factors in pooled screens.
Depositing lab: Feng Zhang. Depositing organization: Broad Institute. Publication: A transcription factor atlas of directed differentiation. Joung J, Ma S, Tay T, Geiger-Schuller KR, Kirchgatterer PC, Verdine VK, Guo B, Arias-Garcia MA, Allen WE, Singh A, Kuksenko O, Abudayyeh OO, Gootenberg JS, Fu Z, Macrae RK, Buenrostro JD, Regev A, Zhang F. Cell. 2023 Jan 5;186(1):209-229.e26. doi: 10.1016/j.cell.2022.11.026. PubMed 36608654.
Backbone
  Vector backbone: pLX_TRC317
  Backbone manufacturer: Broad Institute Genetic Perturbation Platform
  Backbone size w/o insert (bp): 8264
  Vector type: Mammalian Expression, Lentiviral
  Selectable markers: Puromycin
Growth in bacteria
  Bacterial resistance: Ampicillin, 100 μg/mL
  Growth temperature: 37°C
  Growth strain: NEB Stable
  Copy number: High Copy
Gene/Insert
  Gene/Insert name: PRDM1
  Species: H. sapiens (human)
  Insert size (bp): 2579
  Entrez Gene: PRDM1 (a.k.a. BLIMP1, PRDI-BF1)
  Promoter: EF1a
  Cloning method: Unknown
  Sequencing primers: 5′ GGGTGGAGACTGAAGTTAGGCCAG; 3′ CACATAGCGTAAAAGGAGCAACATAG
Terms and licenses: Academic/Nonprofit Terms; Industry Terms: Not Available to Industry
Depositor comments: NM_001198,ENST00000369096 . The transcription factor ORF portion of this plasmid was synthesized by Genewiz. Please test multiple small colonies in case of plasmid recombination. To make this collection available in a timely manner, a portion of this collection was not fully sequenced by Addgene. If an Addgene verified full plasmid sequence is not available, please contact us prior to placing an order to request the full sequence.
How to cite: TFORF2031 was a gift from Feng Zhang (Addgene plasmid # 142906 ; http://n2t.net/addgene:142906 ; RRID:Addgene_142906)
