[The description below was written by a language model from this plasmid's Addgene catalogue record and pLannotate feature annotations shown in this document.]
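Description:
TFORF2031 is a lentiviral mammalian expression plasmid built on the pLX_TRC317 backbone from the Broad Institute Genetic Perturbation Platform, carrying the human transcription factor PRDM1 (also called BLIMP1 or PRDI-BF1). It is one member of a large collection of barcoded transcription factor ORF vectors. In bacteria it is maintained through a high-copy ColE1/pUC-type origin and selected with ampicillin via the β-lactamase gene. An f1 origin and remnants of a lac/lacZα cloning region with T7 and T3 promoters are also present in the backbone. The depositor notes that the plasmid can recombine, which is common for LTR-containing vectors.

The viral portion has a third-generation, self-inactivating layout. An RSV promoter drives a truncated HIV-1 5' LTR, followed by the Ψ packaging signal with a gag fragment, the Rev response element, a cPPT/CTS element, and a ΔU3 3' LTR followed by an SV40 polyadenylation signal. Between the LTRs there are two expression units. An SV40 early promoter drives puromycin N-acetyltransferase, allowing selection of transduced cells. Downstream, the strong constitutive EF-1α promoter drives the synthesized PRDM1 ORF, and a WPRE after it enhances transcript stability and expression.

According to the record, each vector in the series carries a unique 24-bp barcode, though this is not annotated as a separate feature in the table. A short sequence matching a U6 promoter fragment lies between the ORF and the WPRE. The barcodes allow the overexpressed factor to be identified in pooled screens, such as those examining how transcription factors direct cell differentiation.
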