Features (pLannotate 1.2.2; 31 found; start..end, strand, type, name):
      5..231     +  promoter       RSV promoter: Rous sarcoma virus enhancer/promoter
    232..412     +  LTR            5' LTR (truncated): truncated 5' long terminal repeat (LTR) from HIV-1
    459..584     +  misc_feature   HIV-1 Ψ: packaging signal of human immunodeficiency virus type 1
    568..931     +  CDS            HIV-1 gag (fragment): gag protein from human immunodeficiency virus 1; gag
   1077..1310    +  misc_feature   RRE: The Rev response element (RRE) of HIV-1 allows for Rev-dependent mRNA export from the nucleus to the cytoplasm.
   1687..1713    +  CDS            Rev (fragment): human immunodeficiency virus 1 (HIV-1) Rev protein; rev; enhances nuclear export of unspliced and incompletely spliced viral mRNAs
   1720..1743    +  promoter       SV40 promoter (fragment): SV40 early promoter
   1744..1815    +  promoter       SV40 promoter (fragment): SV40 enhancer and early promoter
   1839..1974    +  rep_origin     SV40 ori: SV40 origin of replication
   2020..2616    +  CDS            PuroR (fragment): puromycin N-acetyltransferase; pac from Streptomyces; confers resistance to puromycin
   2665..2782    +  misc_feature   cPPT/CTS: central polypurine tract and central termination sequence of HIV-1
   2847..2913    +  CDS            small t antigen (fragment): SV40 (simian virus 40) small t antigen
   2920..4098    +  promoter       EF-1α promoter: strong constitutive promoter for human elongation factor EF-1α
   4115..6589    +  CDS            PRDM1: PRDM1_HUMAN - Also known as BLIMP1. Experimental evidence at protein level: Swiss-Prot protein existence level 1. Transcription factor that mediates a transcriptional program in various innate and adaptive immune tissue-resident lymphocyte T cell types such as tissue-resident memory T (Trm), natural killer (trNK) and natural killer T (NKT) cells and negatively regulates gene expression of proteins that promote the egress of tissue-resident T-cell populations from non-lymphoid organs. Plays a role in the development, retention and long-term establishment of adaptive and innate tissue- resident
   6605..6658    +  promoter       U6 promoter (fragment): RNA polymerase III promoter for human U6 snRNA
   6700..7288    +  misc_feature   WPRE: woodchuck hepatitis virus posttranscriptional regulatory element
   7339..7358    +  misc_feature   cPPT/CTS (fragment): central polypurine tract and central termination sequence of HIV-1
   7360..7593    +  LTR            3' LTR (ΔU3): self-inactivating 3' long terminal repeat (LTR) from HIV-1
   7671..7792    +  polyA_signal   SV40 poly(A) signal: SV40 polyadenylation signal
   7832..7967    +  rep_origin     SV40 ori: SV40 origin of replication
   7988..8006    -  promoter       T7 promoter: promoter for bacteriophage T7 RNA polymerase
   8014..8169    +  CDS            lacZα (fragment): LacZα fragment of β-galactosidase; lacZ fragment
   8174..8602    +  rep_origin     f1 ori (sequence partly withheld): f1 bacteriophage origin of replication; arrow indicates direction of (+) strand synthesis
   8655..8759    +  promoter       AmpR promoter: bla
   8760..9620    +  CDS            AmpR: β-lactamase; bla; confers resistance to ampicillin, carbenicillin, and related antibiotics
   9791..10379   +  rep_origin     ori: high-copy-number ColE1/pMB1/pBR322/pUC origin of replication
  10562..10654   +  CDS            lacI (fragment): lac repressor; lacI; The lac repressor binds to the lac operator to inhibit transcription in E. coli. This inhibition can be relieved by adding lactose or isopropyl-β-D-thiogalactopyranoside (IPTG).
  10667..10688   +  protein_bind   CAP binding site: CAP binding activates transcription in the presence of cAMP. E. coli catabolite activator protein
  10703..10733   +  promoter       lac promoter: promoter for the E. coli lac operon
  10737..10759   +  protein_bind   lac operator (fragment): The lac repressor binds to the lac operator to inhibit transcription in E. coli. This inhibition can be relieved by adding lactose or isopropyl-β-D-thiogalactopyranoside (IPTG). lac repressor encoded by lacI
  10802..10820   +  promoter       T3 promoter: promoter for bacteriophage T3 RNA polymerase
>Addgene plasmid #142906 | TFORF2031 | addgene full sequence | sequence record 396079 | Addgene NGS Result
TTAATGTAGTCTTATGCAATACTCTTGTAGTCTTGCAACATGGTAACGATGAGTTAGCAACATGCCTTAC
AAGGAGAGAAAAAGCACCGTGCATGCCGATTGGTGGAAGTAAGGTGGTACGATCGTGCCTTATTAGGAAG
GCAACAGACGGGTCTGACATGGATTGGACGAACCACTGAATTGCCGCATTGCAGAGATATTGTATTTAAG
TGCCTAGCTCGATACATAAACGGGTCTCTCTGGTTAGACCAGATCTGAGCCTGGGAGCTCTCTGGCTAAC
TAGGGAACCCACTGCTTAAGCCTCAATAAAGCTTGCCTTGAGTGCTTCAAGTAGTGTGTGCCCGTCTGTT
GTGTGACTCTGGTAACTAGAGATCCCTCAGACCCTTTTAGTCAGTGTGGAAAATCTCTAGCAGTGGCGCC
CGAACAGGGACTTGAAAGCGAAAGGGAAACCAGAGGAGCTCTCTCGACGCAGGACTCGGCTTGCTGAAGC
GCGCACGGCAAGAGGCGAGGGGCGGCGACTGGTGAGTACGCCAAAAATTTTGACTAGCGGAGGCTAGAAG
GAGAGAGATGGGTGCGAGAGCGTCAGTATTAAGCGGGGGAGAATTAGATCGCGATGGGAAAAAATTCGGT
TAAGGCCAGGGGGAAAGAAAAAATATAAATTAAAACATATAGTATGGGCAAGCAGGGAGCTAGAACGATT
CGCAGTTAATCCTGGCCTGTTAGAAACATCAGAAGGCTGTAGACAAATACTGGGACAGCTACAACCATCC
CTTCAGACAGGATCAGAAGAACTTAGATCATTATATAATACAGTAGCAACCCTCTATTGTGTGCATCAAA
GGATAGAGATAAAAGACACCAAGGAAGCTTTAGACAAGATAGAGGAAGAGCAAAACAAAAGTAAGACCAC
CGCACAGCAAGCGGCCGCTGATCTTCAGACCTGGAGGAGGAGATATGAGGGACAATTGGAGAAGTGAATT
ATATAAATATAAAGTAGTAAAAATTGAACCATTAGGAGTAGCACCCACCAAGGCAAAGAGAAGAGTGGTG
CAGAGAGAAAAAAGAGCAGTGGGAATAGGAGCTTTGTTCCTTGGGTTCTTGGGAGCAGCAGGAAGCACTA
TGGGCGCAGCGTCAATGACGCTGACGGTACAGGCCAGACAATTATTGTCTGGTATAGTGCAGCAGCAGAA
CAATTTGCTGAGGGCTATTGAGGCGCAACAGCATCTGTTGCAACTCACAGTCTGGGGCATCAAGCAGCTC
CAGGCAAGAATCCTGGCTGTGGAAAGATACCTAAAGGATCAACAGCTCCTGGGGATTTGGGGTTGCTCTG
GAAAACTCATTTGCACCACTGCTGTGCCTTGGAATGCTAGTTGGAGTAATAAATCTCTGGAACAGATTTG
GAATCACACGACCTGGATGGAGTGGGACAGAGAAATTAACAATTACACAAGCTTAATACACTCCTTAATT
GAAGAATCGCAAAACCAGCAAGAAAAGAATGAACAAGAATTATTGGAATTAGATAAATGGGCAAGTTTGT
GGAATTGGTTTAACATAACAAATTGGCTGTGGTATATAAAATTATTCATAATGATAGTAGGAGGCTTGGT
AGGTTTAAGAATAGTTTTTGCTGTACTTTCTATAGTGAATAGAGTTAGGCAGGGATATTCACCATTATCG
TTTCAGACCCACCTCCCAACCCCGAGGGGACCCATGCATTGCATCTCAATTAGTCAGCAACCAGGTGTGG
AAAGTCCCCAGGCTCCCCAGCAGGCAGAAGTATGCAAAGCATGCGTCTCAATTAGTCAGCAACCATAGTC
CCGCCCCTAACTCCGCCCATCCCGCCCCTAACTCCGCCCAGTTCCGCCCATTCTCCGCCCCATGGCTGAC
TAATTTTTTTTATTTATGCAGAGGCCGAGGCCGCCTCGGCCTCTGAGCTATTCCAGAAGTAGTGAGGAGG
CTTTTTTGGAGGCCTAGGCTTTTGCAAAAAGCTTTCTAGAGGTACCACCGGAGCTTACCATGACCGAGTA
CAAGCCCACGGTGCGCCTCGCCACCCGCGACGACGTCCCCAGGGCCGTACGCACCCTCGCCGCCGCGTTC
GCCGACTACCCCGCCACGCGCCACACCGTCGATCCGGACCGCCACATCGAGCGGGTCACCGAGCTGCAAG
AACTCTTCCTCACGCGCGTCGGGCTCGACATCGGCAAGGTGTGGGTCGCGGACGACGGCGCCGCCGTGGC
GGTCTGGACCACGCCGGAGAGCGTCGAAGCGGGGGCGGTGTTCGCCGAGATCGGCCCGCGCATGGCCGAG
TTGAGCGGTTCCCGGCTGGCCGCGCAGCAACAGATGGAAGGCCTCCTGGCGCCGCACCGGCCCAAGGAGC
CCGCGTGGTTCCTGGCCACCGTCGGCGTCTCGCCCGACCACCAGGGCAAGGGTCTGGGCAGCGCCGTCGT
GCTCCCCGGAGTGGAGGCGGCCGAGCGCGCCGGGGTGCCCGCCTTCCTGGAGACCTCCGCGCCCCGCAAC
CTCCCCTTCTACGAGCGGCTCGGCTTCACCGTCACCGCCGACGTCGAGGTGCCCGAAGGACCGCGCACCT
GGTGCATGACCCGCAAGCCCGGTGCCAGTTAACGAATTCTAGATCTTGAGACAAATGGCAGTATTCATCC
ACAATTTTAAAAGAAAAGGGGGGATTGGGGGGTACAGTGCAGGGGAAAGAATAGTAGACATAATAGCAAC
AGACATACAAACTAAAGAATTACAAAAACAAATTACAAAAATTCAAAATTTTCGGGTTTATTACAGGGAC
AGCAGAGATCCACTTTGGCGCCGGCTCGAGGCCTGCAGGTGCAAAGATGGATAAAGTTTTAAACAGAGAG
GAATCTTTGCAGCTAATGGACCTTCTAGGTCTTGAAAGGAGTGGGAATTGGCTCCGGTGCCCGTCAGTGG
GCAGAGCGCACATCGCCCACAGTCCCCGAGAAGTTGGGGGGAGGGGTCGGCAATTGAACCGGTGCCTAGA
GAAGGTGGCGCGGGGTAAACTGGGAAAGTGATGTCGTGTACTGGCTCCGCCTTTTTCCCGAGGGTGGGGG
AGAACCGTATATAAGTGCAGTAGTCGCCGTGAACGTTCTTTTTCGCAACGGGTTTGCCGCCAGAACACAG
GTAAGTGCCGTGTGTGGTTCCCGCGGGCCTGGCCTCTTTACGGGTTATGGCCCTTGCGTGCCTTGAATTA
CTTCCACCTGGCTGCAGTACGTGATTCTTGATCCCGAGCTTCGGGTTGGAAGTGGGTGGGAGAGTTCGAG
GCCTTGCGCTTAAGGAGCCCCTTCGCCTCGTGCTTGAGTTGAGGCCTGGCCTGGGCGCTGGGGCCGCCGC
GTGCGAATCTGGTGGCACCTTCGCGCCTGTCTCGCTGCTTTCGATAAGTCTCTAGCCATTTAAAATTTTT
GATGACCTGCTGCGACGCTTTTTTTCTGGCAAGATAGTCTTGTAAATGCGGGCCAAGATCTGCACACTGG
TATTTCGGTTTTTGGGGCCGCGGGCGGCGACGGGGCCCGTGCGTCCCAGCGCACATGTTCGGCGAGGCGG
GGCCTGCGAGCGCGGCCACCGAGAATCGGACGGGGGTAGTCTCAAGCTGGCCGGCCTGCTCTGGTGCCTG
GCCTCGCGCCGCCGTGTATCGCCCCGCCCTGGGCGGCAAGGCTGGCCCGGTCGGCACCAGTTGCGTGAGC
GGAAAGATGGCCGCTTCCCGGCCCTGCTGCAGGGAGCTCAAAATGGAGGACGCGGCGCTCGGGAGAGCGG
GCGGGTGAGTCACCCACACAAAGGAAAAGGGCCTTTCCGTCCTCAGCCGTCGCTTCATGTGACTCCACGG
AGTACCGGGCGCCGTCCAGGCACCTCGATTAGTTCTCGAGCTTTTGGAGTACGTCGTCTTTAGGTTGGGG
GGAGGGGTTTTATGCGATGGAGTTTCCCCACACTGAGTGGGTGGAGACTGAAGTTAGGCCAGCTTGGCAC
TTGATGTAATTCTCCTTGGAATTTGCCCTTTTTGAGTTTGGATCTTGGTTCATTCTCAAGCCTCAGACAG
TGGTTCAAAGTTTTTTTCTTCCATTTCAGGTGTCGTGAGGCTAGCACCGCCACCATGTTGGATATTTGCT
TGGAAAAACGTGTGGGTACGACCTTGGCTGCCCCCAAGTGTAACTCCAGCACTGTGAGGTTTCAGGGATT
GGCAGAGGGGACCAAGGGGACCATGAAAATGGACATGGAGGATGCGGATATGACTCTGTGGACAGAGGCT
GAGTTTGAAGAGAAGTGTACATACATTGTGAACGACCACCCCTGGGATTCTGGTGCTGATGGCGGTACTT
CGGTTCAGGCGGAGGCATCCTTACCAAGGAATCTGCTTTTCAAGTATGCCACCAACAGTGAAGAGGTTAT
TGGAGTGATGAGTAAAGAATACATACCAAAGGGCACACGTTTTGGACCCCTAATAGGTGAAATCTACACC
AATGACACAGTTCCTAAGAACGCCAACAGGAAATATTTTTGGAGGATCTATTCCAGAGGGGAGCTTCACC
ACTTCATTGACGGCTTTAATGAAGAGAAAAGCAACTGGATGCGCTATGTGAATCCAGCACACTCTCCCCG
GGAGCAAAACCTGGCTGCGTGTCAGAACGGGATGAACATCTACTTCTACACCATTAAGCCCATCCCTGCC
AACCAGGAACTTCTTGTGTGGTATTGTCGGGACTTTGCAGAAAGGCTTCACTACCCTTATCCCGGAGAGC
TGACAATGATGAATCTCACACAAACACAGAGCAGTCTAAAGCAACCGAGCACTGAGAAAAATGAACTCTG
CCCAAAGAATGTCCCAAAGAGAGAGTACAGCGTGAAAGAAATCCTAAAATTGGACTCCAACCCCTCCAAA
GGAAAGGACCTCTACCGTTCTAACATTTCACCCCTCACATCAGAAAAGGACCTCGATGACTTTAGAAGAC
GTGGGAGCCCCGAAATGCCCTTCTACCCTCGGGTCGTTTACCCCATCCGGGCCCCTCTGCCAGAAGACTT
TTTGAAAGCTTCCCTGGCCTACGGGATCGAGAGACCCACGTACATCACTCGCTCCCCCATTCCATCCTCC
ACCACTCCAAGCCCCTCTGCAAGAAGCAGCCCCGACCAAAGCCTCAAGAGCTCCAGCCCTCACAGCAGCC
CTGGGAATACGGTGTCCCCTGTGGGCCCCGGCTCTCAAGAGCACCGGGACTCCTACGCTTACTTGAACGC
GTCCTACGGCACGGAAGGTTTGGGCTCCTACCCTGGCTACGCACCCCTGCCCCACCTCCCGCCAGCTTTC
ATCCCCTCGTACAACGCTCACTACCCCAAGTTCCTCTTGCCCCCCTACGGCATGAATTGTAATGGCCTGA
GCGCTGTGAGCAGCATGAATGGCATCAACAACTTTGGCCTCTTCCCGAGGCTGTGCCCTGTCTACAGCAA
TCTCCTCGGTGGGGGCAGCCTGCCCCACCCCATGCTCAACCCCACTTCTCTCCCGAGCTCGCTGCCCTCA
GATGGAGCCCGGAGGTTGCTCCAGCCGGAGCATCCCAGGGAGGTGCTTGTCCCGGCGCCCCACAGTGCCT
TCTCCTTTACCGGGGCCGCCGCCAGCATGAAGGACAAGGCCTGTAGCCCCACAAGCGGGTCTCCCACGGC
GGGAACAGCCGCCACGGCAGAACATGTGGTGCAGCCCAAAGCTACCTCAGCAGCGATGGCAGCCCCCAGC
AGCGACGAAGCCATGAATCTCATTAAAAACAAAAGAAACATGACCGGCTACAAGACCCTTCCCTACCCGC
TGAAGAAGCAGAACGGCAAGATCAAGTACGAATGCAACGTTTGCGCCAAGACTTTCGGCCAGCTCTCCAA
TCTGAAGGTCCACCTGAGAGTGCACAGTGGAGAACGGCCTTTCAAATGTCAGACTTGCAACAAGGGCTTT
ACTCAGCTCGCCCACCTGCAGAAACACTACCTGGTACACACGGGAGAAAAGCCACATGAATGCCAGGTCT
GCCACAAGAGATTTAGCAGCACCAGCAATCTCAAGACCCACCTGCGACTCCATTCTGGAGAGAAACCATA
CCAATGCAAGGTGTGCCCTGCCAAGTTCACCCAGTTTGTGCACCTGAAACTGCACAAGCGTCTGCACACC
CGGGAGCGGCCCCACAAGTGCTCCCAGTGCCACAAGAACTACATCCATCTCTGTAGCCTCAAGGTTCACC
TGAAAGGGAACTGCGCTGCGGCCCCGGCGCCTGGGCTGCCCTTGGAAGATCTGACCCGAATCAATGAAGA
AATCGAGAAGTTTGACATCAGTGACAATGCTGACCGGCTCGAGGACGTGGAGGATGACATCAGTGTGATC
TCTGTAGTGGAGAAGGAAATTCTGGCCGTGGTCAGAAAAGAGAAAGAAGAAACTGGCCTGAAAGTGTCTT
TGCAAAGAAACATGGGGAATGGACTCCTCTCCTCAGGGTGCAGCCTTTATGAGTCATCAGATCTACCCCT
CATGAAGTTGCCTCCCAGCAACCCACTACCTCTGGTACCTGTAAAGGTCAAACAAGAAACAGTTGAACCA
ATGGATCCTTAGTAATGAACTAGTCCGTAACTTGAAAGTATTTCGATTTCTTGGCTTTATATATCTTGTG
GAAAGGACGATTGAGTGTCTGTTTGGCTTCTCCTACGCGTTAAGTCGACAATCAACCTCTGGATTACAAA
ATTTGTGAAAGATTGACTGGTATTCTTAACTATGTTGCTCCTTTTACGCTATGTGGATACGCTGCTTTAA
TGCCTTTGTATCATGCTATTGCTTCCCGTATGGCTTTCATTTTCTCCTCCTTGTATAAATCCTGGTTGCT
GTCTCTTTATGAGGAGTTGTGGCCCGTTGTCAGGCAACGTGGCGTGGTGTGCACTGTGTTTGCTGACGCA
ACCCCCACTGGTTGGGGCATTGCCACCACCTGTCAGCTCCTTTCCGGGACTTTCGCTTTCCCCCTCCCTA
TTGCCACGGCGGAACTCATCGCCGCCTGCCTTGCCCGCTGCTGGACAGGGGCTCGGCTGTTGGGCACTGA
CAATTCCGTGGTGTTGTCGGGGAAATCATCGTCCTTTCCTTGGCTGCTCGCCTGTGTTGCCACCTGGATT
CTGCGCGGGACGTCCTTCTGCTACGTCCCTTCGGCCCTCAATCCAGCGGACCTTCCTTCCCGCGGCCTGC
TGCCGGCTCTGCGGCCTCTTCCGCGTCTTCGCCTTCGCCCTCAGACGAGTCGGATCTCCCTTTGGGCCGC
CTCCCCGCGTCGACTTTAAGACCAATGACTTACAAGGCAGCTGTAGATCTTAGCCACTTTTTAAAAGAAA
AGGGGGGACTGGAAGGGCTAATTCACTCCCAACGAAGACAAGATCTGCTTTTTGCTTGTACTGGGTCTCT
CTGGTTAGACCAGATCTGAGCCTGGGAGCTCTCTGGCTAACTAGGGAACCCACTGCTTAAGCCTCAATAA
AGCTTGCCTTGAGTGCTTCAAGTAGTGTGTGCCCGTCTGTTGTGTGACTCTGGTAACTAGAGATCCCTCA
GACCCTTTTAGTCAGTGTGGAAAATCTCTAGCAGTACGTATAGTAGTTCATGTCATCTTATTATTCAGTA
TTTATAACTTGCAAAGAAATGAATATCAGAGAGTGAGAGGAACTTGTTTATTGCAGCTTATAATGGTTAC
AAATAAAGCAATAGCATCACAAATTTCACAAATAAAGCATTTTTTTCACTGCATTCTAGTTGTGGTTTGT
CCAAACTCATCAATGTATCTTATCATGTCTGGCTCTAGCTATCCCGCCCCTAACTCCGCCCATCCCGCCC
CTAACTCCGCCCAGTTCCGCCCATTCTCCGCCCCATGGCTGACTAATTTTTTTTATTTATGCAGAGGCCG
AGGCCGCCTCGGCCTCTGAGCTATTCCAGAAGTAGTGAGGAGGCTTTTTTGGAGGCCTAGGGACGTACCC
AATTCGCCCTATAGTGAGTCGTATTACGCGCGCTCACTGGCCGTCGTTTTACAACGTCGTGACTGGGAAA
ACCCTGGCGTTACCCAACTTAATCGCCTTGCAGCACATCCCCCTTTCGCCAGCTGGCGTAATAGCGAAGA
GGCCCGCACCGATCGCCCTTCCCAACAGTTGCGCAGCCTGAATGGCGAATGGG
[124 nt withheld, positions 8174-8297]
C
[91 nt withheld, positions 8299-8389]
A
[49 nt withheld, positions 8391-8439]
CCTTTGACGTTGGAGTCCACGTTCTTT
[37 nt withheld, positions 8467-8503]
ACCCTATCTCGGTCTATTCTTTTGATTTATAAGGGATTTTGCCGATTTCGGCCTATTGGTTAAAAAATGA
GCTGATTTAACAAAAATTTAACGCGAATTTTAACAAAATATTAACGCTTACAATTTAGGTGGCACTTTTC
GGGGAAATGTGCGCGGAACCCCTATTTGTTTATTTTTCTAAATACATTCAAATATGTATCCGCTCATGAG
ACAATAACCCTGATAAATGCTTCAATAATATTGAAAAAGGAAGAGTATGAGTATTCAACATTTCCGTGTC
GCCCTTATTCCCTTTTTTGCGGCATTTTGCCTTCCTGTTTTTGCTCACCCAGAAACGCTGGTGAAAGTAA
AAGATGCTGAAGATCAGTTGGGTGCACGAGTGGGTTACATCGAACTGGATCTCAACAGCGGTAAGATCCT
TGAGAGTTTTCGCCCCGAAGAACGTTTTCCAATGATGAGCACTTTTAAAGTTCTGCTATGTGGCGCGGTA
TTATCCCGTATTGACGCCGGGCAAGAGCAACTCGGTCGCCGCATACACTATTCTCAGAATGACTTGGTTG
AGTACTCACCAGTCACAGAAAAGCATCTTACGGATGGCATGACAGTAAGAGAATTATGCAGTGCTGCCAT
AACCATGAGTGATAACACTGCGGCCAACTTACTTCTGACAACGATCGGAGGACCGAAGGAGCTAACCGCT
TTTTTGCACAACATGGGGGATCATGTAACTCGCCTTGATCGTTGGGAACCGGAGCTGAATGAAGCCATAC
CAAACGACGAGCGTGACACCACGATGCCTGTAGCAATGGCAACAACGTTGCGCAAACTATTAACTGGCGA
ACTACTTACTCTAGCTTCCCGGCAACAATTAATAGACTGGATGGAGGCGGATAAAGTTGCAGGACCACTT
CTGCGCTCGGCCCTTCCGGCTGGCTGGTTTATTGCTGATAAATCTGGAGCCGGTGAGCGTGGGTCTCGCG
GTATCATTGCAGCACTGGGGCCAGATGGTAAGCCCTCCCGTATCGTAGTTATCTACACGACGGGGAGTCA
GGCAACTATGGATGAACGAAATAGACAGATCGCTGAGATAGGTGCCTCACTGATTAAGCATTGGTAACTG
TCAGACCAAGTTTACTCATATATACTTTAGATTGATTTAAAACTTCATTTTTAATTTAAAAGGATCTAGG
TGAAGATCCTTTTTGATAATCTCATGACCAAAATCCCTTAACGTGAGTTTTCGTTCCACTGAGCGTCAGA
CCCCGTAGAAAAGATCAAAGGATCTTCTTGAGATCCTTTTTTTCTGCGCGTAATCTGCTGCTTGCAAACA
AAAAAACCACCGCTACCAGCGGTGGTTTGTTTGCCGGATCAAGAGCTACCAACTCTTTTTCCGAAGGTAA
CTGGCTTCAGCAGAGCGCAGATACCAAATACTGTTCTTCTAGTGTAGCCGTAGTTAGGCCACCACTTCAA
GAACTCTGTAGCACCGCCTACATACCTCGCTCTGCTAATCCTGTTACCAGTGGCTGCTGCCAGTGGCGAT
AAGTCGTGTCTTACCGGGTTGGACTCAAGACGATAGTTACCGGATAAGGCGCAGCGGTCGGGCTGAACGG
GGGGTTCGTGCACACAGCCCAGCTTGGAGCGAACGACCTACACCGAACTGAGATACCTACAGCGTGAGCT
ATGAGAAAGCGCCACGCTTCCCGAAGGGAGAAAGGCGGACAGGTATCCGGTAAGCGGCAGGGTCGGAACA
GGAGAGCGCACGAGGGAGCTTCCAGGGGGAAACGCCTGGTATCTTTATAGTCCTGTCGGGTTTCGCCACC
TCTGACTTGAGCGTCGATTTTTGTGATGCTCGTCAGGGGGGCGGAGCCTATGGAAAAACGCCAGCAACGC
GGCCTTTTTACGGTTCCTGGCCTTTTGCTGGCCTTTTGCTCACATGTTCTTTCCTGCGTTATCCCCTGAT
TCTGTGGATAACCGTATTACCGCCTTTGAGTGAGCTGATACCGCTCGCCGCAGCCGAACGACCGAGCGCA
GCGAGTCAGTGAGCGAGGAAGCGGAAGAGCGCCCAATACGCAAACCGCCTCTCCCCGCGCGTTGGCCGAT
TCATTAATGCAGCTGGCACGACAGGTTTCCCGACTGGAAAGCGGGCAGTGAGCGCAACGCAATTAATGTG
AGTTAGCTCACTCATTAGGCACCCCAGGCTTTACACTTTATGCTTCCGGCTCGTATGTTGTGTGGAATTG
TGAGCGGATAACAATTTCACACAGGAAACAGCTATGACCATGATTACGCCAAGCGCGCAATTAACCCTCA
CTAAAGGGAACAAAAGCTGGAGCTGCAAGC
