>Addgene plasmid #142906 | TFORF2031 | depositor partial sequence | sequence record 280856 | Insert
ACCGCCACCATGTTGGATATTTGCTTGGAAAAACGTGTGGGTACGACCTTGGCTGCCCCCAAGTGTAACT
CCAGCACTGTGAGGTTTCAGGGATTGGCAGAGGGGACCAAGGGGACCATGAAAATGGACATGGAGGATGC
GGATATGACTCTGTGGACAGAGGCTGAGTTTGAAGAGAAGTGTACATACATTGTGAACGACCACCCCTGG
GATTCTGGTGCTGATGGCGGTACTTCGGTTCAGGCGGAGGCATCCTTACCAAGGAATCTGCTTTTCAAGT
ATGCCACCAACAGTGAAGAGGTTATTGGAGTGATGAGTAAAGAATACATACCAAAGGGCACACGTTTTGG
ACCCCTAATAGGTGAAATCTACACCAATGACACAGTTCCTAAGAACGCCAACAGGAAATATTTTTGGAGG
ATCTATTCCAGAGGGGAGCTTCACCACTTCATTGACGGCTTTAATGAAGAGAAAAGCAACTGGATGCGCT
ATGTGAATCCAGCACACTCTCCCCGGGAGCAAAACCTGGCTGCGTGTCAGAACGGGATGAACATCTACTT
CTACACCATTAAGCCCATCCCTGCCAACCAGGAACTTCTTGTGTGGTATTGTCGGGACTTTGCAGAAAGG
CTTCACTACCCTTATCCCGGAGAGCTGACAATGATGAATCTCACACAAACACAGAGCAGTCTAAAGCAAC
CGAGCACTGAGAAAAATGAACTCTGCCCAAAGAATGTCCCAAAGAGAGAGTACAGCGTGAAAGAAATCCT
AAAATTGGACTCCAACCCCTCCAAAGGAAAGGACCTCTACCGTTCTAACATTTCACCCCTCACATCAGAA
AAGGACCTCGATGACTTTAGAAGACGTGGGAGCCCCGAAATGCCCTTCTACCCTCGGGTCGTTTACCCCA
TCCGGGCCCCTCTGCCAGAAGACTTTTTGAAAGCTTCCCTGGCCTACGGGATCGAGAGACCCACGTACAT
CACTCGCTCCCCCATTCCATCCTCCACCACTCCAAGCCCCTCTGCAAGAAGCAGCCCCGACCAAAGCCTC
AAGAGCTCCAGCCCTCACAGCAGCCCTGGGAATACGGTGTCCCCTGTGGGCCCCGGCTCTCAAGAGCACC
GGGACTCCTACGCTTACTTGAACGCGTCCTACGGCACGGAAGGTTTGGGCTCCTACCCTGGCTACGCACC
CCTGCCCCACCTCCCGCCAGCTTTCATCCCCTCGTACAACGCTCACTACCCCAAGTTCCTCTTGCCCCCC
TACGGCATGAATTGTAATGGCCTGAGCGCTGTGAGCAGCATGAATGGCATCAACAACTTTGGCCTCTTCC
CGAGGCTGTGCCCTGTCTACAGCAATCTCCTCGGTGGGGGCAGCCTGCCCCACCCCATGCTCAACCCCAC
TTCTCTCCCGAGCTCGCTGCCCTCAGATGGAGCCCGGAGGTTGCTCCAGCCGGAGCATCCCAGGGAGGTG
CTTGTCCCGGCGCCCCACAGTGCCTTCTCCTTTACCGGGGCCGCCGCCAGCATGAAGGACAAGGCCTGTA
GCCCCACAAGCGGGTCTCCCACGGCGGGAACAGCCGCCACGGCAGAACATGTGGTGCAGCCCAAAGCTAC
CTCAGCAGCGATGGCAGCCCCCAGCAGCGACGAAGCCATGAATCTCATTAAAAACAAAAGAAACATGACC
GGCTACAAGACCCTTCCCTACCCGCTGAAGAAGCAGAACGGCAAGATCAAGTACGAATGCAACGTTTGCG
CCAAGACTTTCGGCCAGCTCTCCAATCTGAAGGTCCACCTGAGAGTGCACAGTGGAGAACGGCCTTTCAA
ATGTCAGACTTGCAACAAGGGCTTTACTCAGCTCGCCCACCTGCAGAAACACTACCTGGTACACACGGGA
GAAAAGCCACATGAATGCCAGGTCTGCCACAAGAGATTTAGCAGCACCAGCAATCTCAAGACCCACCTGC
GACTCCATTCTGGAGAGAAACCATACCAATGCAAGGTGTGCCCTGCCAAGTTCACCCAGTTTGTGCACCT
GAAACTGCACAAGCGTCTGCACACCCGGGAGCGGCCCCACAAGTGCTCCCAGTGCCACAAGAACTACATC
CATCTCTGTAGCCTCAAGGTTCACCTGAAAGGGAACTGCGCTGCGGCCCCGGCGCCTGGGCTGCCCTTGG
AAGATCTGACCCGAATCAATGAAGAAATCGAGAAGTTTGACATCAGTGACAATGCTGACCGGCTCGAGGA
CGTGGAGGATGACATCAGTGTGATCTCTGTAGTGGAGAAGGAAATTCTGGCCGTGGTCAGAAAAGAGAAA
GAAGAAACTGGCCTGAAAGTGTCTTTGCAAAGAAACATGGGGAATGGACTCCTCTCCTCAGGGTGCAGCC
TTTATGAGTCATCAGATCTACCCCTCATGAAGTTGCCTCCCAGCAACCCACTACCTCTGGTACCTGTAAA
GGTCAAACAAGAAACAGTTGAACCAATGGATCCTTAGTAATGAACTAGTCCGTAACTTGAAAGTATTTCG
ATTTCTTGGCTTTATATATCTTGTGGAAAGGACGATTGAGTGTCTGTTTGGCTTCTCCT
