>Addgene plasmid #142906 | TFORF2031 | depositor partial sequence | sequence record 280857 | Barcode
TTGAGTGTCTGTTTGGCTTCTCCT
